>Addgene plasmid #230281 | AiP13303 - pAAV-AiE0966m-minBG-SYFP2-P2A-3XFLAG-10aa-H2B-WPRE3-BGHpA (Alias: CN3303) | addgene full sequence | sequence record 470622 | Addgene NGS Result
TCCTCATGCCCAAACTCGACTGCCTGTCCTTCCTACACCCCTAGGAGTCGCCTGAACCACACCAGTATAA
CTCAACTGCAGTATGGGGAGGGCTCACATTGCCTCCCCTTGGTGCCAAGGAACCAATTACAGTTGTACAC
ATGTGACGTGCCACCCTCCTGTTCCTGGCTGGGGACCCGGACTCATCCAGGGATGGATTGGCTTTTGTGC
AGAGGTCCCCTTGGAAAGGCAGAGAGCCAGCTAGCTGCATAGCTGGTTTGCTCCAGAACTAGGGAGATGC
CTCTACACTCCCACCTACCTGTACCCAGGCTATCTTTTTAGAAACACCTGGGCCAGTACGCGTGCGGCCG
CAGGAACCCCTAGTGATGGAGTTGGCCACTCCCTCTCTGCGCGCTCGCTCGCTCACTGAGGCCGGGCGAC
CAAAGGTCGCCCGACGCCCGGGCGGCCTCAGTGAGCGAGCGAGCGCGCAGCTGCCTGCAGGACATGTGAG
CAAAAGGCCAGCAAAAGGCCAGGAACCGTAAAAAGGCCGCGTTGCTGGCGTTTTTCCATAGGCTCCGCCC
CCCTGACGAGCATCACAAAAATCGACGCTCAAGTCAGAGGTGGCGAAACCCGACAGGACTATAAAGATAC
CAGGCGTTTCCCCCTGGAAGCTCCCTCGTGCGCTCTCCTGTTCCGACCCTGCCGCTTACCGGATACCTGT
CCGCCTTTCTCCCTTCGGGAAGCGTGGCGCTTTCTCATAGCTCACGCTGTAGGTATCTCAGTTCGGTGTA
GGTCGTTCGCTCCAAGCTGGGCTGTGTGCACGAACCCCCCGTTCAGCCCGACCGCTGCGCCTTATCCGGT
AACTATCGTCTTGAGTCCAACCCGGTAAGACACGACTTATCGCCACTGGCAGCAGCCACTGGTAACAGGA
TTAGCAGAGCGAGGTATGTAGGCGGTGCTACAGAGTTCTTGAAGTGGTGGCCTAACTACGGCTACACTAG
AAGAACAGTATTTGGTATCTGCGCTCTGCTGAAGCCAGTTACCTTCGGAAAAAGAGTTGGTAGCTCTTGA
TCCGGCAAACAAACCACCGCTGGTAGCGGTGGTTTTTTTGTTTGCAAGCAGCAGATTACGCGCAGAAAAA
AAGGATCTCAAGAAGATCCTTTGATCTTTTCTACGGGGTCTGACGCTCAGTGGAACGAAAACTCACGTTA
AGGGATTTTGGTCATGAGATTATCAAAAAGGATCTTCACCTAGATCCTTTTAAATTAAAAATGAAGTTTT
AAATCAATCTAAAGTATATATGAGTAAACTTGGTCTGACAGTTACCAATGCTTAATCAGTGAGGCACCTA
TCTCAGCGATCTGTCTATTTCGTTCATCCATAGTTGCCTGACTCCCCGTCGTGTAGATAACTACGATACG
GGAGGGCTTACCATCTGGCCCCAGTGCTGCAATGATACCGCGAGACCCACGCTCACCGGCTCCAGATTTA
TCAGCAATAAACCAGCCAGCCGGAAGGGCCGAGCGCAGAAGTGGTCCTGCAACTTTATCCGCCTCCATCC
AGTCTATTAATTGTTGCCGGGAAGCTAGAGTAAGTAGTTCGCCAGTTAATAGTTTGCGCAACGTTGTTGC
CATTGCTACAGGCATCGTGGTGTCACGCTCGTCGTTTGGTATGGCTTCATTCAGCTCCGGTTCCCAACGA
TCAAGGCGAGTTACATGATCCCCCATGTTGTGCAAAAAAGCGGTTAGCTCCTTCGGTCCTCCGATCGTTG
TCAGAAGTAAGTTGGCCGCAGTGTTATCACTCATGGTTATGGCAGCACTGCATAATTCTCTTACTGTCAT
GCCATCCGTAAGATGCTTTTCTGTGACTGGTGAGTACTCAACCAAGTCATTCTGAGAATAGTGTATGCGG
CGACCGAGTTGCTCTTGCCCGGCGTCAATACGGGATAATACCGCGCCACATAGCAGAACTTTAAAAGTGC
TCATCATTGGAAAACGTTCTTCGGGGCGAAAACTCTCAAGGATCTTACCGCTGTTGAGATCCAGTTCGAT
GTAACCCACTCGTGCACCCAACTGATCTTCAGCATCTTTTACTTTCACCAGCGTTTCTGGGTGAGCAAAA
ACAGGAAGGCAAAATGCCGCAAAAAAGGGAATAAGGGCGACACGGAAATGTTGAATACTCATACTCTTCC
TTTTTCAATATTATTGAAGCATTTATCAGGGTTATTGTCTCATGAGCGGATACATATTTGAATGTATTTA
GAAAAATAAACAAATAGGGGTTCCGCGCACATTTCCCCGAAAAGTGCCACCTGACGTCTAAGAAACCATT
ATTATCATGACATTAACCTATAAAAATAGGCGTATCACGAGGCCCTTTCGTCTCGCGCGTTTCGGTGATG
ACGGTGAAAACCTCTGACACATGCAGCTCCCGGAGACGGTCACAGCTTGTCTGTAAGCGGATGCCGGGAG
CAGACAAGCCCGTCAGGGCGCGTCAGCGGGTGTTGGCGGGTGTCGGGGCTGGCTTAACTATGCGGCATCA
GAGCAGATTGTACTGAGAGTGCACCATAAAATTGTAAACGTTAATATTTTGTTAAAATTCGCGTTAAATT
TTTGTTAAATCAGCTCATTTTTTAACCAATAGACCGAAATCGGCAAAATCCCTTATAAATCAAAAGAATA
GCCCGAGATAGAGT
[37 nt withheld, positions 2675-2711]
AAAGAACGTGGACTCCAACGTCAAAGG
[141 nt withheld, positions 2739-2879]
G
[46 nt withheld, positions 2881-2926]
A
[95 nt withheld, positions 2928-3022]
TATGCGGTGTGAAATACCGCACAGATGCGTAAGGAGAAAATACCGCATCAGGCGCCCCTGCAGGCAGCTG
CGCGCTCGCTCGCTCACTGAGGCCGCCCGGGCAAAGCCCGGGCGTCGGGCGACCTTTGGTCGCCCGGCCT
CAGTGAGCGAGCGAGCGCGCAGAGAGGGAGTGGCCAACTCCATCACTAGGGGTTCCTGCGGCCGCTCGGT
CCGCACGTGAGATCTCATGCCTGCTATTGTCTTCCCAATCCTCCCCCTTGCTGTCCTGCCCCACCCCACC
CCCCAGAATAGAATGACACCTACTCAGACAATGCGATGCAATTTCCTCATTTTATTAGGAAAGGACAGTG
GGAGTGGCACCTTCCAGGGTCAAGGAAGGCACGGGGGAGGGGCAAACAACAGATGGCTGGCAACTAGAAG
GCACAGTCGAAGATCTCTCGAGCCACGGAATTGTCAGTGCCCAACAGCCGAGCCCCTGTCCAGCAGCGGG
CAAGGCAGGCGGCGATGAGTTCCGCCGTGGCAAGAACTAACCAGGATTTATACAAGGAGGAGAAAATGAA
AGCCATACGGGAAGCAATAGCATGATACAAAGGCATTAAAGCAGCGTATCCACATAGCGTAAAAGGAGCA
ACATAGTTAAGAATACCAGTCAATCTTTCACAAATTTTGTAATCCAGAGGTTGATTATGATATCGAATTC
GCGGCCGCGGCGCGCCTCATTACTTAGCGCTGGTGTACTTGGTGATGGCCTTAGTACCCTCGGACACGGC
GTGCTTGGCCAACTCCCCAGGCAGCAGCAGGCGCACGGCCGTCTGGATCTCCCGGGAGGTGATGGTCGAG
CGCTTGTTGTAATGCGCCAGGCGGGAAGCCTCTCCTGCGATGCGCTCGAAAATGTCGTTCACAAACGAAT
TCATGATGCCCATGGCCTTGGACGAAATGCCGGTGTCAGGGTGGACCTGCTTCAGAACCTTGTACACATA
GATGGAATAGCTCTCCTTGCGGCTGCGCTTGCGCTTCTTGCCGCCTTTCTTCTGCGCCTTAGTCACCGCC
TTCTTGGAGCCCTTTTTCGGGGCGGGAGCAGACTTCGCTGGCTCTGGGCCTCCGGAGCCTCCAGATCTGA
GTCCGGACTTGTCATCGTCATCCTTGTAATCGATGTCATGATCTTTATAATCTCCGTCATGGTCTTTGTA
GTCTCCACTAGCACCAGGCCCTGGATTCTCCTCTACATCCCCTGCCTGTTTCAACAGTGAGAAGTTGGTA
GCACCAGAGCCCTTGTACAGCTCGTCCATGCCGAGAGTGATCCCGGCGGCGGTCACGAACTCCAGCAGGA
CCATGTGATCGCGCTTCTCGTTGGGGTCTTTGCTCAGCTTGGACTGGTAGCTCAGGTAGTGGTTGTCGGG
CAGCAGCACGGGGCCGTCGCCGATGGGGGTGTTCTGCTGGTAGTGGTCGGCGAGCTGCACGCCGCCGTCC
TCGATGTTGTGGCGGATCTTGAAGTTGGCCTTGATGCCGTTCTTCTGCTTGTCGGCGGTGATATAGACGT
TGTGGCTGTTGTAGTTGTACTCCAGCTTGTGCCCCAGGATGTTGCCGTCCTCCTTGAAGTCGATGCCCTT
CAGCTCGATGCGGTTCACCAGGGTGTCGCCCTCGAACTTCACCTCGGCGCGGGTCTTGTAGTTGCCGTCG
TCTTTGAAGAAGATGGTGCGCTCCTGGACGTAGCCTTCGGGCATGGCGGACTTGAAGAAGTCGTGCTGCT
TCATGTGGTCGGGGTAGCGGGCGAAGCACTGCACGCCGTAGCCCAGGGTGGTCACGAGGGTGGGCCAGGG
CACGGGCAGCTTGCCGGTGGTGCAGATCAGCTTCAGGGTCAGCTTGCCGTAGGTGGCATCGCCCTCGCCC
TCGCCGGACACGCTGAACTTGTGGCCGTTGACATCGCCGTCCAGCTCGACCAGGATGGGCACCACCCCGG
TGAACAGCTCCTCGCCCTTGGAGACCATGGTGGCGACCGGTAGCGCTAGCTTCGAAAGATCTGGATCCCA
GAAGCAAATGTAAGCAATAGATGGCTCTGCCCTGACTTTTATGCCCAGCCCGAGCTCTCGCAGGAAAACA
GGATGGACTTGTAGAATGTTGTCGATTGCAGCTTTGCACACGGATCTGAGAGTGTCTACCAGCCTGCCAG
CCTGTTCACCAGCGCTTCTCTTAGCCTTATAGCCACTCGTGGC
Features (pLannotate 1.2.2; 16 found; start..end, strand, type, name):
    387..414     -  repeat_region  AAV2 ITR (fragment): inverted terminal repeat of adeno-associated virus serotype 2 inverted
    443..470     -  repeat_region  AAV2 ITR (fragment): inverted terminal repeat of adeno-associated virus serotype 2 inverted
    543..1131    -  rep_origin     ori: high-copy-number ColE1/pMB1/pBR322/pUC origin of replication
   1302..2162    -  CDS            AmpR: β-lactamase; bla; confers resistance to ampicillin, carbenicillin, and related antibiotics
   2163..2267    -  promoter       AmpR promoter: bla
   2362..2397    +  CDS            rop (fragment): Rop protein, which maintains plasmids at low copy number; rop
   2499..2548    +  misc_feature   bom (fragment): basis of mobility region from pBR322
   2549..3004    -  rep_origin     f1 ori (sequence partly withheld): f1 bacteriophage origin of replication; arrow indicates direction of (+) strand synthesis
   3023..3074    +  misc_feature   bom (fragment): basis of mobility region from pBR322
   3079..3219    -  repeat_region  AAV2 ITR: inverted terminal repeat of adeno-associated virus serotype 2 inverted
   3337..3448    -  polyA_signal   bGH poly(A) signal: bovine growth hormone polyadenylation signal
   3465..3545    -  misc_feature   WPRE (fragment): woodchuck hepatitis virus posttranscriptional regulatory element
   3551..3708    -  misc_feature   WPRE (fragment): woodchuck hepatitis virus posttranscriptional regulatory element
   3742..4119    -  CDS            H2B: human histone H2B; HIST1H2BJ
   4150..4215    -  CDS            3xFLAG: three tandem FLAG® epitope tags, followed by an enterokinase cleavage site
   4294..5010    -  CDS            SYFP2: SYFP2 is a basic (constitutively fluorescent) yellow fluorescent protein published in 2006, derived from Aequorea victoria. It is reported to be a very rapidly-maturing monomer with moderate acid sensitivity.
