[The description below was written by a language model from this plasmid's Addgene catalogue record and pLannotate feature annotations shown in this document.]
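Description:
AiP13303 - pAAV-AiE0966m-minBG-SYFP2-P2A-3XFLAG-10aa-H2B-WPRE3-BGHpA (alias CN3303) is an AAV transfer plasmid built on a pAAV2 backbone, intended for packaging a recombinant AAV genome that reports enhancer activity in the brain. In bacteria it is maintained as a high-copy plasmid through a ColE1/pUC-type origin and selected with ampicillin via the β-lactamase gene and its native promoter. An f1 phage origin and short pBR322-derived remnants (rop and bom fragments) are also annotated in the backbone. AAV2 inverted terminal repeats flank the expression cassette and provide the signals for replication and encapsidation. One ITR is annotated in full, while the other is detected only as short fragments, which may reflect the difficulty of sequencing or annotating these structured repeats.

The cassette places the AiE0966m enhancer upstream of the minimal minBG promoter, so that transcription depends on the enhancer's cell-type-restricted activity. Neither the enhancer nor minBG is picked up in the automated feature table, but both are stated in the catalogue entry and presumably lie in the unannotated region upstream of SYFP2. The synthetic open reading frame encodes the yellow fluorescent protein SYFP2, followed by a P2A self-cleaving peptide and then a 3xFLAG epitope joined by a ten-residue linker to human histone H2B. This should yield free SYFP2 as a fluorescent label of expressing cells, plus a separate, chromatin-bound nuclear FLAG tag suited to antibody detection of labelled nuclei. A shortened WPRE (WPRE3) enhances transcript expression, and the bovine growth hormone polyadenylation signal terminates the message. The record describes the enhancer as designed to drive AAV-mediated transgene expression in specific brain cell populations but does not name the target population.
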