Addgene plasmid #230281: AiP13303 - pAAV-AiE0966m-minBG-SYFP2-P2A-3XFLAG-10aa-H2B-WPRE3-BGHpA (Alias: CN3303)
Purpose: AiE0966m is an enhancer sequence, designed to drive AAV-mediated transgene expression in specific populations of brain cells
Depositing lab: Allen Institute for Brain Science & Boaz Levi. Depositing organization: Allen Institute. Publication: A suite of enhancer AAVs and transgenic mouse lines for genetic access to cortical cell types. Ben-Simon Y, Hooper M, Narayan S, Daigle TL, Dwivedi D, Way SW, Oster A, Stafford DA, Mich JK, Taormina MJ, Martinez RA, Opitz-Araya X, Roth JR, Alexander JR, Allen S, Amster A, Arbuckle J, Ayala A, Baker PM, Bakken TE, Barcelli T, Barta S, Bendrick J, Bertagnolli D, Bielstein C, Bishwakarma P, Bowlus J, Boyer G, Brouner K, Casian B, Casper T, Chakka AB, Chakrabarty R, Chance RK, Chavan S, Clark M, Colbert K, Collman F, Daniel S, Departee M, DiValentin P, Donadio N, Dotson N, Egdorf T, Fliss T, Gabitto M, Garcia J, Gary A, Gasperini M, Gloe J, Goldy J, Gore BB, Graybuck L, Greisman N, Haeseleer F, Halterman C, Haradon Z, Hastings SD, Helback O, Ho W, Hockemeyer D, Huang C, Huff S, Hunker A, Johansen N, Jones D, Juneau Z, Kalmbach B, Kannan M, Khem S, Kussick E, Kutsal R, Larsen R, Lee C, Lee AY, Leibly M, Lenz GH, Li S, Liang E, Lusk N, Madigan Z, Malloy J, Malone J, McCue R, Melchor J, Mollenkopf T, Moosman S, Morin E, Newman D, Ng L, Ngo K, Omstead V, Otto S, Oyama A, Pena N, Pham T, Phillips E, Pom CA, Potekhina L, Ransford S, Ray PL, Rette D, Reynoldson C, Rimorin C, Rocha D, Ruiz A, Sanchez REA, Sawyer L, Sedeno-Cortes A, Sevigny JP, Shapovalova N, Shepard N, Shulga L, Sigler AR, Siverts L, Soliman S, Somasundaram S, Staats B, Stewart K, Szelenyi E, Tieu M, Trader C, Tran A, van Velthoven CTJ, Walker M, Wang Y, Weed N, Wirthlin M, Wood T, Wynalda B, Yao Z, Zhou T, Ariza J, Dee N, Reding M, Ronellenfitch K, Mufti S, Sunkin SM, Smith KA, Esposito L, Waters J, Thyagarajan B, Yao S, Lein ES, Zeng H, Levi BP, Ngai J, Ting JT, Tasic B. Cell. 2025 May 16:S0092-8674(25)00513-6. doi: 10.1016/j.cell.2025.05.002. PubMed 40403729.
Backbone
  Vector backbone: pAAV2
  Vector type: AAV
Growth in bacteria
  Bacterial resistance: Ampicillin, 100 μg/mL
  Growth temperature: 37°C
  Growth strain: NEB Stable
  Copy number: High Copy
Gene/Insert
  Gene/Insert name: SYFP2-P2A-3XFLAG-10aa-H2B
  Species: Synthetic
  Promoter: minBG
  Cloning method: Gibson Cloning
Terms and licenses: Academic/Nonprofit Terms; Industry Terms: Not Available to Industry
How to cite: AiP13303 - pAAV-AiE0966m-minBG-SYFP2-P2A-3XFLAG-10aa-H2B-WPRE3-BGHpA (Alias: CN3303) was a gift from Allen Institute for Brain Science & Boaz Levi (Addgene plasmid # 230281 ; http://n2t.net/addgene:230281 ; RRID:Addgene_230281)
